Addgene plasmid #184249: ATX3-77Q
Purpose: Recombinant protein expression and purification. Encodes ataxin-3 full length with 3 UIMs and 77Q in the Poly-Q track fused with His-Tag and TEV cleavage sequence (N-terminal)
Depositing lab: Sandra Macedo Ribeiro. Depositing organization: Instituto de Biologia Molecular e Celular (IBMC). Publication: A Robust Assay to Monitor Ataxin-3 Amyloid Fibril Assembly. Figueiredo F, Lopes-Marques M, Almeida B, Matscheko N, Martins PM, Silva A, Macedo-Ribeiro S. Cells. 2022 Jun 19;11(12). pii: cells11121969. doi: 10.3390/cells11121969. PubMed 35741099.
Backbone
  Vector backbone: pDEST17
  Backbone manufacturer: pDEST, Gateway T7 Vectors
  Backbone size w/o insert (bp): 6354
  Modifications to backbone: Inclusion of a TEV cleavage site after the 6x HIS-tag
  Vector type: Bacterial Expression
Growth in bacteria
  Bacterial resistance: Ampicillin, 100 μg/mL
  Growth temperature: 37°C
  Growth strain: DH5alpha
  Copy number: High Copy
Gene/Insert
  Gene/Insert name: Ataxin-3 full length with 3 UIMs and 77Q in the Poly-Q track (alt names: ATXN3; SCA3; MJD)
  Species: H. sapiens (human), Synthetic
  Insert size (bp): 1332
  Mutation: Codon optimization for protein expression in BL21, insertion of 67 codons encoding Q in the Poly-Q track
  Entrez Gene: ATXN3 (a.k.a. AT3, ATX3, JOS, MJD, MJD1, SCA3)
  Promoter: T7 promoter
  Tag / fusion protein: 6x His-Tag (N terminal on insert); TEV cleavage site (N terminal on insert)
  Cloning method: Unknown
  Sequencing primers: 5′ T7- TAATACGACTCACTATAGGG; 3′ T7 term- GCTAGTTATTGCTCAGCGG
Terms and licenses: Academic/Nonprofit Terms; Industry Terms: Not Available to Industry
How to cite: ATX3-77Q was a gift from Sandra Macedo Ribeiro (Addgene plasmid # 184249 ; http://n2t.net/addgene:184249 ; RRID:Addgene_184249)
