[The description below was written by a language model from this plasmid's Addgene catalogue record and pLannotate feature annotations shown in this document.]
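Description:
ATX3-77Q is a bacterial expression plasmid built on the Gateway T7 destination vector pDEST17, intended for recombinant production and purification of an expanded-polyglutamine form of human ataxin-3. The sequenced record is 5,965 nt. It replicates in E. coli from a ColE1/pMB1-type origin and is selected with ampicillin through the β-lactamase gene. The backbone also retains pBR322-derived elements, including the bom region, the rop gene and two fragments of the tetracycline resistance gene, which are annotated only as partial and should not be assumed to be functional. The catalogue lists the plasmid as high copy, although rop is normally associated with reduced copy number.

The expression cassette is driven by the T7 promoter followed by the phage T7 gene 10 ribosome binding site, so expression depends on a host supplying T7 RNA polymerase; the coding sequence was codon-optimised for BL21. The open reading frame begins with an N-terminal histidine tag (6xHis per the catalogue; annotated as a fragment of an 8xHis tag), then a TEV protease recognition site that was added to the backbone, allowing the tag to be removed after affinity purification. This is fused to full-length ataxin-3 (ATXN3, the deubiquitinase linked to Machado-Joseph disease/SCA3) in the isoform carrying three ubiquitin-interacting motifs, with 67 extra glutamine codons inserted to give a 77-residue polyQ tract. An attB2 site downstream of the insert reflects Gateway recombination, and the T7 terminator ends the transcript. No attB1 site is annotated upstream, and the cloning method is recorded as unknown.

The associated publication concerns an assay for monitoring ataxin-3 amyloid fibril assembly, which suggests the purified protein is used for in vitro aggregation studies.
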