Features (pLannotate 1.2.2; 17 found; start..end, strand, type, name):
     21..39      +  promoter       T7 promoter: promoter for bacteriophage T7 RNA polymerase
     71..93      +  RBS            RBS: efficient ribosome binding site from bacteriophage T7 gene 10 (Olins and Rangwala, 1989)
    111..131     +  CDS            8xHis (fragment): 8xHis affinity tag
    134..154     +  CDS            TEV site: tobacco etch virus (TEV) protease recognition and cleavage site
    155..1429    +  CDS            ATXN3: ATX3_HUMAN - Also known as ATX3, MJD, MJD1, SCA3. Experimental evidence at protein level: Swiss-Prot protein existence level 1. Deubiquitinating enzyme involved in protein homeostasis maintenance, transcription, cytoskeleton regulation, myogenesis and degradation of misfolded chaperone substrates (PubMed:12297501, PubMed:17696782, PubMed:23625928, PubMed:28445460, PubMed:16118278). Binds long polyubiquitin chains and trims them, while it has weak or no activity against chains of 4 or less ubiquitins (PubMed:17696782). Involved in degradation of misfolded chaperone substrates via its interactio
   1434..1458    -  protein_bind   attB2: mutant version of attB; recombination site for the Gateway® BP reaction BP Clonase™
   1468..1517    +  CDS            SET1 (fragment): solubility-enhancement tag derived from T7 phage gene 10B
   1525..1572    +  terminator     T7 terminator: transcription terminator for bacteriophage T7 RNA polymerase
   1598..1890    -  CDS            TcR (fragment): tetracycline efflux protein; tet; confers resistance to tetracycline
   1938..1966    -  promoter       tet promoter: E. coli promoter for tetracycline efflux protein gene
   2079..2183    +  promoter       AmpR promoter: bla
   2184..3044    +  CDS            AmpR: β-lactamase; bla; confers resistance to ampicillin, carbenicillin, and related antibiotics
   3215..3803    +  rep_origin     ori: high-copy-number ColE1/pMB1/pBR322/pUC origin of replication
   3989..4128    -  misc_feature   bom: basis of mobility region from pBR322
   4230..4421    -  CDS            rop: Rop protein, which maintains plasmids at low copy number; rop
   4438..4818    +  CDS            YPB1_ECOLX: Protein predicted: Swiss-Prot protein existence level 4. From Escherichia coli.
   5060..5964    -  CDS            TcR (fragment): tetracycline efflux protein; tet; confers resistance to tetracycline
>Addgene plasmid #184249 | ATX3-77Q | addgene full sequence | sequence record 370367 | Addgene NGS Result
AGATCTCGATCCCGCGAAATTAATACGACTCACTATAGGGAGACCACAACGGTTTCCCTCTAGAAATAAT
TTTGTTTAACTTTAAGAAGGAGATATACATATGTCGTACTACCATCACCATCACCATCACCTCGAAAACC
TGTATTTTCAGGGCATGGAGTCCATCTTCCACGAGAAACAAGAAGGCTCACTTTGTGCTCAACATTGCCT
GAATAACTTATTGCAAGGAGAATATTTTAGCCCTGTGGAATTATCCTCAATTGCACATCAGCTGGATGAG
GAGGAGAGGATGAGAATGGCAGAAGGAGGAGTTACTAGTGAAGATTATCGCACGTTTTTACAGCAGCCTT
CTGGAAATATGGATGACAGTGGTTTTTTCTCTATTCAGGTTATAAGCAATGCCTTGAAAGTTTGGGGTTT
AGAACTAATCCTGTTCAACAGTCCAGAGTATCAGAGGCTCAGGATCGATCCTATAAATGAAAGATCATTT
ATATGCAATTATAAGGAACACTGGTTTACAGTTAGAAAATTAGGAAAACAGTGGTTTAACTTGAATTCTC
TCTTGACGGGTCCAGAATTAATATCAGATACATATCTTGCACTTTTCTTGGCTCAATTACAACAGGAAGG
TTATTCTATATTTGTCGTTAAGGGTGATCTGCCAGATTGCGAAGCTGACCAACTCCTGCAGATGATTAGG
GTCCAACAGATGCATCGACCAAAACTGATTGGCGAAGAACTGGCTCAACTGAAAGAACAGCGTGTGCATA
AGACCGACCTGGAACGTGTCCTGGAAGCAAATGACGGCAGCGGCATGCTGGATGAAGACGAAGAAGATCT
GCAGCGTGCCCTGGCACTGTCTCGTCAGGAAATTGATATGGAAGACGAAGAAGCAGATCTGCGTCGCGCT
ATTCAGCTGTCAATGCAGGGCAGCTCTCGTAACATCTCGCAGGACATGACCCAGACGAGCGGTACCAATC
TGACGTCTGAAGAACTGCGCAAACGTCGCGAAGCATATTTTGAAAAACAGCAACAGAAGCAACAACAGCA
GCAACAACAACAACAACAGCAGCAGCAGCAGCAACAACAACAGCAACAACAACAGCAACAGCAGCAACAG
CAACAGCAACAGCAGCAACAACAGCAACAGCAACAACAGCAACAGCAACAACAGCAACAACAGCAACAAC
AGCAACAACAGCAACAACAGCAACAACAGCAACAGCAACAACAGCAGCAGCAACAGCAGCAACAACAACA
GAGAGATCTGTCAGGCCAGAGTTCCCATCCGTGTGAACGTCCGGCCACCTCAAGCGGTGCACTGGGTAGT
GATCTGGGTGACGCCATGTCCGAAGAAGACATGCTGCAGGCAGCAGTGACGATGTCCCTGGAAACCGTGC
GTAACGACCTGAAAACCGAAGGCAAAAAATAAGACCCAGCTTTCTTGTACAAAGTGGTTGATTCGAGGCT
GCTAACAAAGCCCGAAAGGAAGCTGAGTTGGCTGCTGCCACCGCTGAGCAATAACTAGCATAACCCCTTG
GGGCCTCTAAACGGGTCTTGAGGGGTTTTTTGCTGAAAGGAGGAACTATATCCGGATATCCACAGGACGG
GTGTGGTCGCCATGATCGCGTAGTCGATAGTGGCTCCAAGTAGCGAAGCGAGCAGGACTGGGCGGCGGCC
AAAGCGGTCGGACAGTGCTCCGAGAACGGGTGCGCATAGAAATTGCATCAACGCATATAGCGCTAGCAGC
ACGCCATAGTGACTGGCGATGCTGTCGGAATGGACGATATCCCGCAAGAGGCCCGGCAGTACCGGCATAA
CCAAGCCTATGCCTACAGCATCCAGGGTGACGGTGCCGAGGATGACGATGAGCGCATTGTTAGATTTCAT
ACACGGTGCCTGACTGCGTTAGCAATTTAACTGTGATAAACTACCGCATTAAAGCTTATCGATGATAAGC
TGTCAAACATGAGAATTCTTGAAGACGAAAGGGCCTCGTGATACGCCTATTTTTATAGGTTAATGTCATG
ATAATAATGGTTTCTTAGACGTCAGGTGGCACTTTTCGGGGAAATGTGCGCGGAACCCCTATTTGTTTAT
TTTTCTAAATACATTCAAATATGTATCCGCTCATGAGACAATAACCCTGATAAATGCTTCAATAATATTG
AAAAAGGAAGAGTATGAGTATTCAACATTTCCGTGTCGCCCTTATTCCCTTTTTTGCGGCATTTTGCCTT
CCTGTTTTTGCTCACCCAGAAACGCTGGTGAAAGTAAAAGATGCTGAAGATCAGTTGGGTGCACGAGTGG
GTTACATCGAACTGGATCTCAACAGCGGTAAGATCCTTGAGAGTTTTCGCCCCGAAGAACGTTTTCCAAT
GATGAGCACTTTTAAAGTTCTGCTATGTGGCGCGGTATTATCCCGTGTTGACGCCGGGCAAGAGCAACTC
GGTCGCCGCATACACTATTCTCAGAATGACTTGGTTGAGTACTCACCAGTCACAGAAAAGCATCTTACGG
ATGGCATGACAGTAAGAGAATTATGCAGTGCTGCCATAACCATGAGTGATAACACTGCGGCCAACTTACT
TCTGACAACGATCGGAGGACCGAAGGAGCTAACCGCTTTTTTGCACAACATGGGGGATCATGTAACTCGC
CTTGATCGTTGGGAACCGGAGCTGAATGAAGCCATACCAAACGACGAGCGTGACACCACGATGCCTGCAG
CAATGGCAACAACGTTGCGCAAACTATTAACTGGCGAACTACTTACTCTAGCTTCCCGGCAACAATTAAT
AGACTGGATGGAGGCGGATAAAGTTGCAGGACCACTTCTGCGCTCGGCCCTTCCGACTGGCTGGTTTATT
GCTGATAAATCTGGAGCCGGTGAGCGTGGGTCTCGCGGTATCATTGCAGCACTGGGGCCAGATGGTAAGC
CCTCCCGTATCGTAGTTATCTACACGACGGGGAGTCAGGCAACTATGGATGAACGAAATAGACAGATCGC
TGAGATAGGTGCCTCACTGATTAAGCATTGGTAACTGTCAGACCAAGTTTACTCATATATACTTTAGATT
GATTTAAAACTTCATTTTTAATTTAAAAGGATCTAGGTGAAGATCCTTTTTGATAATCTCATGACCAAAA
TCCCTTAACGTGAGTTTTCGTTCCACTGAGCGTCAGACCCCGTAGAAAAGATCAAAGGATCTTCTTGAGA
TCCTTTTTTTCTGCGCGTAATCTGCTGCTTGCAAACAAAAAAACCACCGCTACCAGCGGTGGTTTGTTTG
CCGGATCAAGAGCTACCAACTCTTTTTCCGAAGGTAACTGGCTTCAGCAGAGCGCAGATACCAAATACTG
TCCTTCTAGTGTAGCCGTAGTTAGGCCACCACTTCAAGAACTCTGTAGCACCGCCTACATACCTCGCTCT
GCTAATCCTGTTACCAGTGGCTGCTGCCAGTGGCGATAAGTCGTGTCTTACCGGGTTGGACTCAAGACGA
TAGTTACCGGATAAGGCGCAGCGGTCGGGCTGAACGGGGGGTTCGTGCACACAGCCCAGCTTGGAGCGAA
CGACCTACACCGAACTGAGATACCTACAGCGTGAGCTATGAGAAAGCGCCACGCTTCCCGAAGGGAGAAA
GGCGGACAGGTATCCGGTAAGCGGCAGGGTCGGAACAGGAGAGCGCACGAGGGAGCTTCCAGGGGGAAAC
GCCTGGTATCTTTATAGTCCTGTCGGGTTTCGCCACCTCTGACTTGAGCGTCGATTTTTGTGATGCTCGT
CAGGGGGGCGGAGCCTATGGAAAAACGCCAGCAACGCGGCCTTTTTACGGTTCCTGGCCTTTTGCTGGCC
TTTTGCTCACATGTTCTTTCCTGCGTTATCCCCTGATTCTGTGGATAACCGTATTACCGCCTTTGAGTGA
GCTGATACCGCTCGCCGCAGCCGAACGACCGAGCGCAGCGAGTCAGTGAGCGAGGAAGCGGAAGAGCGCC
TGATGCGGTATTTTCTCCTTACGCATCTGTGCGGTATTTCACACCGCAATGGTGCACTCTCAGTACAATC
TGCTCTGATGCCGCATAGTTAAGCCAGTATACACTCCGCTATCGCTACGTGACTGGGTCATGGCTGCGCC
CCGACACCCGCCAACACCCGCTGACGCGCCCTGACGGGCTTGTCTGCTCCCGGCATCCGCTTACAGACAA
GCTGTGACCGTCTCCGGGAGCTGCATGTGTCAGAGGTTTTCACCGTCATCACCGAAACGCGCGAGGCAGC
TGCGGTAAAGCTCATCAGCGTGGTCGTGAAGCGATTCACAGATGTCTGCCTGTTCATCCGCGTCCAGCTC
GTTGAGTTTCTCCAGAAGCGTTAATGTCTGGCTTCTGATAAAGCGGGCCATGTTAAGGGCGGTTTTTTCC
TGTTTGGTCACTGATGCCTCCGTGTAAGGGGGATTTCTGTTCATGGGGGTAATGATACCGATGAAACGAG
AGAGGATGCTCACGATACGGGTTACTGATGATGAACATGCCCGGTTACTGGAACGTTGTGAGGGTAAACA
ACTGGCGGTATGGATGCGGCGGGACCAGAGAAAAATCACTCAGGGTCAATGCCAGCGCTTCGTTAATACA
GATGTAGGTGTTCCACAGGGTAGCCAGCAGCATCCTGCGATGCAGATCCGGAACATAATGGTGCAGGGCG
CTGACTTCCGCGTTTCCAGACTTTACGAAACACGGAAACCGAAGACCATTCATGTTGTTGCTCAGGTCGC
AGACGTTTTGCAGCAGCAGTCGCTTCACGTTCGCTCGCGTATCGGTGATTCATTCTGCTAACCAGTAAGG
CAACCCCGCCAGCCTAGCCGGGTCCTCAACGACAGGAGCACGATCATGCGCACCCGTGGCCAGGACCCAA
CGCTGCCCGAGATGCGCCGCGTGCGGCTGCTGGAGATGGCGGACGCGATGGATATGTTCTGCCAAGGGTT
GGTTTGCGCATTCACAGTTCTCCGCAAGAATTGATTGGCTCCAATTCTTGGAGTGGTGAATCCGTTAGCG
AGGTGCCGCCGGCTTCCATTCAGGTCGAGGTGGCCCGGCTCCATGCACCGCGACGCAACGCGGGGAGGCA
GACAAGGTATAGGGCGGCGCCTACAATCCATGCCAACCCGTTCCATGTGCTCGCCGAGGCGGCATAAATC
GCCGTGACGATCAGCGGTCCAATGATCGAAGTTAGGCTGGTAAGAGCCGCGAGCGATCCTTGAAGCTGTC
CCTGATGGTCGTCATCTACCTGCCTGGACAGCATGGCCTGCAACGCGGGCATCCCGATGCCGCCGGAAGC
GAGAAGAATCATAATGGGGAAGGCCATCCAGCCTCGCGTCGCGAACGCCAGCAAGACGTAGCCCAGCGCG
TCGGCCGCCATGCCGGCGATAATGGCCTGCTTCTCGCCGAAACGTTTGGTGGCGGGACCAGTGACGAAGG
CTTGAGCGAGGGCGTGCAAGATTCCGAATACCGCAAGCGACAGGCCGATCATCGTCGCGCTCCAGCGAAA
GCGGTCCTCGCCGAAAATGACCCAGAGCGCTGCCGGCACCTGTCCTACGAGTTGCATGATAAAGAAGACA
GTCATAAGTGCGGCGACGATAGTCATGCCCCGCGCCCACCGGAAGGAGCTGACTGGGTTGAAGGCTCTCA
AGGGCATCGGTCGATCGACGCTCTCCCTTATGCGACTCCTGCATTAGGAAGCAGCCCAGTAGTAGGTTGA
GGCCGTTGAGCACCGCCGCCGCAAGGAATGGTGCATGCAAGGAGATGGCGCCCAACAGTCCCCCGGCCAC
GGGGCCTGCCACCATACCCACGCCGAAACAAGCGCTCATGAGCCCGAAGTGGCGAGCCCGATCTTCCCCA
TCGGTGATGTCGGCGATATAGGCGCCAGCAACCGCACCTGTGGCGCCGGTGATGCCGGCCACGATGCGTC
CGGCGTAGAGGATCG
