>Addgene plasmid #184249 | ATX3-77Q | depositor partial sequence | sequence record 357046 | Expresses ataxin-3 full length with 3 UIMs and 77Q in the Poly-Q track fused with His-Tag and TEV cleavage seq
ATGTCGTACTACCATCACCATCACCATCACCTCGAAAACCTGTATTTTCAGGGCATGGAGTCCATCTTCC
ACGAGAAACAAGAAGGCTCACTTTGTGCTCAACATTGCCTGAATAACTTATTGCAAGGAGAATATTTTAG
CCCTGTGGAATTATCCTCAATTGCACATCAGCTGGATGAGGAGGAGAGGATGAGAATGGCAGAAGGAGGA
GTTACTAGTGAAGATTATCGCACGTTTTTACAGCAGCCTTCTGGAAATATGGATGACAGTGGTTTTTTCT
CTATTCAGGTTATAAGCAATGCCTTGAAAGTTTGGGGTTTAGAACTAATCCTGTTCAACAGTCCAGAGTA
TCAGAGGCTCAGGATCGATCCTATAAATGAAAGATCATTTATATGCAATTATAAGGAACACTGGTTTACA
GTTAGAAAATTAGGAAAACAGTGGTTTAACTTGAATTCTCTCTTGACGGGTCCAGAATTAATATCAGATA
CATATCTTGCACTTTTCTTGGCTCAATTACAACAGGAAGGTTATTCTATATTTGTCGTTAAGGGTGATCT
GCCAGATTGCGAAGCTGACCAACTCCTGCAGATGATTAGGGTCCAACAGATGCATCGACCAAAACTGATT
GGCGAAGAACTGGCTCAACTGAAAGAACAGCGTGTGCATAAGACCGACCTGGAACGTGTCCTGGAAGCAA
ATGACGGCAGCGGCATGCTGGATGAAGACGAAGAAGATCTGCAGCGTGCCCTGGCACTGTCTCGTCAGGA
AATTGATATGGAAGACGAAGAAGCAGATCTGCGTCGCGCTATTCAGCTGTCAATGCAGGGCAGCTCTCGT
AACATCTCGCAGGACATGACCCAGACGAGCGGTACCAATCTGACGTCTGAAGAACTGCGCAAACGTCGCG
AAGCATATTTTGAAAAACAGCAACAGAAGCAACAACAGCAGCAACAACAACAACAACAGCAGCAGCAGCA
GCAACAACAACAGCAACAACAACAGCAACAGCAGCAACAGCAACAGCAACAGCAGCAACAACAGCAACAG
CAACAACAGCAACAGCAACAACAGCAACAACAGCAACAACAGCAACAACAGCAACAACAGCAACAACAGC
AACAGCAACAACAGCAGCAGCAACAGCAGCAACAACAACAGAGAGATCTGTCAGGCCAGAGTTCCCATCC
GTGTGAACGTCCGGCCACCTCAAGCGGTGCACTGGGTAGTGATCTGGGTGACGCCATGTCCGAAGAAGAC
ATGCTGCAGGCAGCAGTGACGATGTCCCTGGAAACCGTGCGTAACGACCTGAAAACCGAAGGCAAAAAAT
AA
